Addgene plasmid #122707: pSKAP_AE
Purpose: pSKAP plasmid containing the unique DNA barcode "AE" to be used for allelic exchange on bacterial chromosomes and subsequent molecular identification
Depositing lab: Travis Bourret. Depositing organization: Creighton University. Publication: Digital PCR-based Competitive Index for High-throughput Analysis of Fitness in Salmonella. Shaw JA, Bourret TJ. J Vis Exp. 2019 May 13;(147). doi: 10.3791/59630. PubMed 31132072.
Backbone
  Vector backbone: pSKAP
  Backbone manufacturer: Shaw and Bourret
  Backbone size w/o insert (bp): 4703
  Total vector size (bp): 4728
  Modifications to backbone: Addition of AE barcode sequence. ATGAGGACGGAGACGTGATTGTAG
  Vector type: Bacterial Expression
Growth in bacteria
  Bacterial resistance: Chloramphenicol, 25 μg/mL
  Growth temperature: 37°C
  Growth strain: DH5alpha
  Copy number: High Copy
Gene/Insert
  Gene/Insert name: Barcode AE
  Insert size (bp): 25
Terms and licenses: Academic/Nonprofit Terms; Industry Terms: Not Available to Industry
How to cite: pSKAP_AE was a gift from Travis Bourret (Addgene plasmid # 122707 ; http://n2t.net/addgene:122707 ; RRID:Addgene_122707)
