[The description below was written by a language model from this plasmid's Addgene catalogue record and pLannotate feature annotations shown in this document.]
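Description:
pSKAP_AE is a 4,728 bp, high-copy bacterial plasmid that belongs to the pSKAP series. It serves as a template source for placing a short, unique DNA barcode on a bacterial chromosome by allelic exchange. The feature table shows a pBluescript-type architecture. It has a ColE1/pUC origin for propagation in E. coli and an f1 phage origin. The lac promoter/operator region, a lacZα fragment, and opposing T3 and T7 promoters flank what remains of the multiple cloning site. Only a fragment of the original β-lactamase gene survives, apparently disrupted by a chloramphenicol acetyltransferase cassette with its own cat promoter. This agrees with the chloramphenicol selection recorded for the plasmid.

Within the former cloning site sits a kanamycin/neomycin resistance gene (neo, nptII), preceded by a fragment of Tn5 transposase sequence and bracketed by two FRT sites. The insert itself is the 25 bp "AE" barcode added to the 4,703 bp pSKAP backbone. It is too short to be picked up by the automated annotation, so the table does not show its exact position relative to the FRT-flanked cassette. An arrangement like this typically lets kanamycin resistance select for chromosomal integration of the cassette. FLP recombinase can then excise the marker between the FRT sites. The record does not spell out these steps.

According to the record, the barcode allows later molecular identification of the marked strain. The associated publication uses digital PCR to calculate competitive indices for high-throughput fitness analysis in Salmonella, where differently barcoded strains can be quantified in mixed populations. Although catalogued as a bacterial expression vector, the plasmid carries no recorded protein-coding payload other than its resistance markers.
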