Features (pLannotate 1.2.2; 19 found; start..end, strand, type, name):
    405..497     +  CDS            lacI (fragment): lac repressor; lacI; The lac repressor binds to the lac operator to inhibit transcription in E. coli. This inhibition can be relieved by adding lactose or isopropyl-β-D-thiogalactopyranoside (IPTG).
    510..531     +  protein_bind   CAP binding site: CAP binding activates transcription in the presence of cAMP. E. coli catabolite activator protein
    546..576     +  promoter       lac promoter: promoter for the E. coli lac operon
    584..600     +  protein_bind   lac operator: The lac repressor binds to the lac operator to inhibit transcription in E. coli. This inhibition can be relieved by adding lactose or isopropyl-β-D-thiogalactopyranoside (IPTG). lac repressor encoded by lacI
    645..663     +  promoter       T3 promoter: promoter for bacteriophage T3 RNA polymerase
    676..704     +  misc_feature   MCS (fragment): pBluescript multiple cloning site
    733..766     +  protein_bind   FRT (minimal): supports FLP-mediated excision but not integration (Turan and Bode, 2011) FLP recombinase from the Saccharomyces cerevisiae 2μ plasmid
    773..1102    +  CDS            tnpA (fragment): TN5P_ECOLX - Also known as tnp. Experimental evidence at protein level: Swiss-Prot protein existence level 1. Mediates transposition of transposon Tn5 by a 'cut and paste' mechanism. First, the monomeric transposase binds the 19 bp inverted DNA repeats flanking the transposon. Then, dimerization of the DNA- bound transposase creates a synaptic DNA complex. After nicking of the first DNA strand, excision of the transposon proceeds through a series of intermediates. The transposase then mediates the insertion of the transposon at a new site by strand transfer. The activity of the wild- type tran
   1134..1925    +  CDS            neo: KKA2_KLEPN - Also known as kan, nptII. Experimental evidence at protein level: Swiss-Prot protein existence level 1. Resistance to kanamycin, neomycin, paromomycin, ribostamycin, butirosin and gentamicin B. From Klebsiella pneumoniae.
   1941..1988    +  protein_bind   FRT: FLP-mediated recombination occurs in the 8-bp core sequence TCTAGAAA (Turan and Bode, 2011). FLP recombinase from the Saccharomyces cerevisiae 2μ plasmid
   2069..2111    +  misc_feature   MCS (fragment): pBluescript multiple cloning site
   2120..2138    -  promoter       T7 promoter: promoter for bacteriophage T7 RNA polymerase
   2146..2301    +  CDS            lacZα (fragment): LacZα fragment of β-galactosidase; lacZ fragment
   2306..2734    +  rep_origin     f1 ori (sequence partly withheld): f1 bacteriophage origin of replication; arrow indicates direction of (+) strand synthesis
   2787..2891    +  promoter       AmpR promoter: bla
   2892..3101    +  CDS            AmpR (fragment): β-lactamase; bla; confers resistance to ampicillin, carbenicillin, and related antibiotics
   3380..4039    -  CDS            CmR: chloramphenicol acetyltransferase; cat; confers resistance to chloramphenicol
   4040..4142    -  promoter       cat promoter: promoter of the E. coli cat gene encoding chloramphenicol acetyltransferase
   4362..222     +  rep_origin     ori (across the origin): high-copy-number ColE1/pMB1/pBR322/pUC origin of replication
>Addgene plasmid #122707 | pSKAP_AE | addgene full sequence | sequence record 244094 | Addgene NGS Result
GAACTGAGATACCTACAGCGTGAGCTATGAGAAAGCGCCACGCTTCCCGAAGGGAGAAAGGCGGACAGGT
ATCCGGTAAGCGGCAGGGTCGGAACAGGAGAGCGCGCGAGGGAGCTTCCAGGGGGAAACGCCTGGTATCT
TTATAGTCCTGTCGGGTTTCGCCACCTCTGACTTGAGCGTCGATTTTTGTGATGCTCGTCAGGGGGGCGG
AGCCTATGGAAAAACGCCAGCAACGCGGCCTTTTTACGGTTCCTGGCCTTTTGCTGGCCTTTTGCTCACA
TGTTCTTTCCTGCGTTATCCCCTGATTCTGTGGATAACCGTATTACCGCCTTTGAGTGAGCTGATACCGC
TCGCCGCAGCCGAACGACCGAGCGCAGCGAGTCAGTGAGCGAGGAAGCGGAAGAGCGCCCAATACGCAAA
CCGCCTCTCCCCGCGCGTTGGCCGATTCATTAATGCAGCTGGCACGACAGGTTTCCCGACTGGAAAGCGG
GCAGTGAGCGCAACGCAATTAATGTGAGTTAGCTCACTCATTAGGCACCCCAGGCTTTACACTTTATGCT
TCCGGCTCGTATGTTGTGTGGAATTGTGAGCGGATAACAATTTCACACAGGAAACAGCTATGACCATGAT
TACGCCAAGCGCGCAATTAACCCTCACTAAAGGGAACAAAAGCTGGAGCTCCACCGCGGTGGCGGCCGCT
CTAGCCCGGGCGGATCCGTCGACCTGCAGTTCGAAGTTCCTATTCTCTAGAAAGTATAGGAACTTCAGAG
CGCTTTTGAAGCTCACGCTGCCGCAAGCACTCAGGGCGCAAGGGCTGCTAAAGGAAGCGGAACACGTAGA
AAGCCAGTCCGCAGAAACGGTGCTGACCCCGGATGAATGTCAGCTACTGGGCTATCTGGACAAGGGAAAA
CGCAAGCGCAAAGAGAAAGCAGGTAGCTTGCAGTGGGCTTACATGGCGATAGCTAGACTGGGCGGTTTTA
TGGACAGCAAGCGAACCGGAATTGCCAGCTGGGGCGCCCTCTGGTAAGGTTGGGAAGCCCTGCAAAGTAA
ACTGGATGGCTTTCTTGCCGCCAAGGATCTGATGGCGCAGGGGATCAAGATCTGATCAAGAGACAGGATG
AGGATCGTTTCGCATGATTGAACAAGATGGATTGCACGCAGGTTCTCCGGCCGCTTGGGTGGAGAGGCTA
TTCGGCTATGACTGGGCACAACAGACAATCGGCTGCTCTGATGCCGCCGTGTTCCGGCTGTCAGCGCAGG
GGCGCCCGGTTCTTTTTGTCAAGACCGACCTGTCCGGTGCCCTGAATGAACTGCAGGACGAGGCAGCGCG
GCTATCGTGGCTGGCCACGACGGGCGTTCCTTGCGCAGCTGTGCTCGACGTTGTCACTGAAGCGGGAAGG
GACTGGCTGCTATTGGGCGAAGTGCCGGGGCAGGATCTCCTGTCATCTCACCTTGCTCCTGCCGAGAAAG
TATCCATCATGGCTGATGCAATGCGGCGGCTGCATACGCTTGATCCGGCTACCTGCCCATTCGACCACCA
AGCGAAACATCGCATCGAGCGAGCACGTACTCGGATGGAAGCCGGTCTTGTCGATCAGGATGATCTGGAC
GAAGAGCATCAGGGGCTCGCGCCAGCCGAACTGTTCGCCAGGCTCAAGGCGCGCATGCCCGACGGCGAGG
ATCTCGTCGTGACCCATGGCGATGCCTGCTTGCCGAATATCATGGTGGAAAATGGCCGCTTTTCTGGATT
CATCGACTGTGGCCGGCTGGGTGTGGCGGACCGCTATCAGGACATAGCGTTGGCTACCCGTGATATTGCT
GAAGAGCTTGGCGGCGAATGGGCTGACCGCTTCCTCGTGCTTTACGGTATCGCCGCTCCCGATTCGCAGC
GCATCGCCTTCTATCGCCTTCTTGACGAGTTCTTCTAATAAGGGGATCTTGAAGTTCCTATTCCGAAGTT
CCTATTCTCTAGAAAGTATAGGAACTTCGAAGCAGCTCCAGCCTACACAATCGGCTACAATCACGTCTCC
GTCCTCATCTCAAGACGTGTAATGCTGCAATCTGCATGCAAGCTTATCGATACCGTCGACCTCGAGGGGG
GGCCCGGTACCCAATTCGCCCTATAGTGAGTCGTATTACGCGCGCTCACTGGCCGTCGTTTTACAACGTC
GTGACTGGGAAAACCCTGGCGTTACCCAACTTAATCGCCTTGCAGCACATCCCCCTTTCGCCAGCTGGCG
TAATAGCGAAGAGGCCCGCACCGATCGCCCTTCCCAACAGTTGCGCAGCCTGAATGGCGAATGGG
[124 nt withheld, positions 2306-2429]
C
[91 nt withheld, positions 2431-2521]
A
[49 nt withheld, positions 2523-2571]
CCTTTGACGTTGGAGTCCACGTTCTTT
[37 nt withheld, positions 2599-2635]
ACCCTATCTCGGTCTATTCTTTTGATTTATAAGGGATTTTGCCGATTTCGGCCTATTGGTTAAAAAATGA
GCTGATTTAACAAAAATTTAACGCGAATTTTAACAAAATATTAACGCTTACAATTTAGGTGGCACTTTTC
GGGGAAATGTGCGCGGAACCCCTATTTGTTTATTTTTCTAAATACATTCAAATATGTATCCGCTCATGAG
ACAATAACCCTGATAAATGCTTCAATAATATTGAAAAAGGAAGAGTATGAGTATTCAACATTTCCGTGTC
GCCCTTATTCCCTTTTTTGCGGCATTTTGCCTTCCTGTTTTTGCTCACCCAGAAACGCTGGTGAAAGTAA
AAGATGCTGAAGATCAGTTGGGTGCACGAGTGGGTTACATCGAACTGGATCTCAACAGCGGTAAGATCCT
TGAGAGTTTTCGCCCCGAAGAACGTTTTCCAATGATGAGCACTTTTTGATCAGAAAAAAAGGATCATATC
GTCAATTATTACCTCCACGGGGAGAGCCTGAGCAAACTGGCCTCAGGCATTTGAGAAGCACACGGTCACA
CTGCTTCCGGTAGTCAATAAACCGGTAAACCAGCAATAGACATAAGCGGCTATTTAACGACCCTGCCCTG
AACCGACGACCGGGTCGAATTTGCTTTCGAATTTCTGCCATTCATCCGCTTATTATCACTTATTCAGGCG
TAGCAACCAGGCGTTTAAGGGCACCAATAACTGCCTTAAAAAAATTACGCCCCGCCCTGCCACTCATCGC
AGTACTGTTGTAATTCATTAAGCATTCTGCCGACATGGAAGCCATCACAAACGGCATGATGAACCTGAAT
CGCCAGCGGCATCAGCACCTTGTCGCCTTGCGTATAATATTTGCCCATGGTGAAAACGGGGGCGAAGAAG
TTGTCCATATTGGCCACGTTTAAATCAAAACTGGTGAAACTCACCCAGGGATTGGCTGAGACGAAAAACA
TATTCTCAATAAACCCTTTAGGGAAATAGGCCAGGTTTTCACCGTAACACGCCACATCTTGCGAATATAT
GTGTAGAAACTGCCGGAAATCGTCGTGGTATTCACTCCAGAGCGATGAAAACGTTTCAGTTTGCTCATGG
AAAACGGTGTAACAAGGGTGAACACTATCCCATATCACCAGCTCACCGTCTTTCATTGCCATACGTAATT
CCGGATGAGCATTCATCAGGCGGGCAAGAATGTGAATAAAGGCCGGATAAAACTTGTGCTTATTTTTCTT
TACGGTCTTTAAAAAGGCCGTAATATCCAGCTGAACGGTCTGGTTATAGGTACATTGAGCAACTGACTGA
AATGCCTCAAAATGTTCTTTACGATGCCATTGGGATATATCAACGGTGGTATATCCAGTGATTTTTTTCT
CCATTTTAGCTTCCTTAGCTCCTGAAAATCTCGACAACTCAAAAAATACGCCCGGTAGTGATCTTATTTC
ATTATGGTGAAAGTTGGAACCTCTTACGTGCCGATCAACGTCTCATTTTCGCCAAAAGTTGGCCCAGGGC
TTCCCGGTATCAACAGGGACACCAGGATTTATTTATTCTGCGAAGTGATCTTCCGTCACAGGTATTTATT
CGGTCGAAAAGGATCTAGGTGAAGATCCTTTTTGATAATCTCATGACCAAAATCCCTTAACGTGAGTTTT
CGTTCCACTGAGCGTCAGACCCCGTAGAAAAGATCAAAGGATCTTCTTGAGATCCTTTTTTTCTGCGCGT
AATCTGCTGCTTGCAAACAAAAAAACCACCGCTACCAGCGGTGGTTTGTTTGCCGGATCAAGAGCTACCA
ACTCTTTTTCCGAAGGTAACTGGCTTCAGCAGAGCGCAGATACCAAATACTGTTCTTCTAGTGTAGCCGT
AGTTAGGCCACCACTTCAAGAACTCTGTAGCACCGCCTACATACCTCGCTCTGCTAATCCTGTTACCAGT
GGCTGCTGCCAGTGGCGATAAGTCGTGTCTTACCGGGTTGGACTCAAGACGATAGTTACCGGATAAGGCG
CAGCGGTCGGGCTGAACGGGGGGTTCGTGCACACAGCCCAGCTTGGAGCGAACGACCTACACC
