>Addgene plasmid #122707 | pSKAP_AE | depositor partial sequence | sequence record 239218 | M13F primer to sanger sequence the region containing the 25-bp DNA barcode
TMTTMTATAGGCGATTGGGTACGGGCCCCCCCTCGAGGTCGACGGTATCGATAAGCTTGCATGCAGATTG
CAGCATTACACGTCTTGAGATGAGGACGGAGACGTGATTGTAGCCGATTGTGTAGGCTGGAGCTGCTTCG
AAGTTCCTATACTTTCTAGAGAATAGGAACTTCGGAATAGGAACTTCAAGATCCCCTTATTAGAAGAACT
CGTCAAGAAGGCGATAGAAGGCGATGCGCTGCGAATCGGGAGCGGCGATACCGTAAAGCACGAGGAAGCG
GTCAGCCCATTCGCCGCCAAGCTCTTCAGCAATATCACGGGTAGCCAACGCTATGTCCTGATAGCGGTCC
GCCACACCCAGCCGGCCACAGTCGATGAATCCAGAAAAGCGGCCATTTTCCACCATGATATTCGGCAAGC
AGGCATCGCCATGGGTCACGACGAGATCCTCGCCGTCGGGCATGCGCGCCTTGAGCCTGGCGAACAGTTC
GGCTGGCGCGAGCCCCTGATGCTCTTCGTCCAGATCATCCTGATCGACAAGACCGGCTTCCATCCGAGTA
CGTGCTCGCTCGATGCGATGTTTCGCTTGGTGGTCGAATGGGCAGGTAGCCGGATCAAGCGTATGCAGCC
GCCGCATTGCATCAGCCATGATGGATACTTTCTCGGCAGGAGCAAGGTGAGATGACAGGAGATCCTGCCC
CGGCACTTCGCCCAATAGCAGCCAGTCCCTTCCCGCTTCAGTGACAACGTCGAGCACAGCTGCGCAAGGA
ACGCCCGTCGTGGCCAGCCACGATAGCCGCGCTGCCTCGTCCTGCAGTTCATTCACGGCACCGGACAGGT
CGGTCTTGACAAAAAGAACCGGGCGCCCCTGCGCT
